>Addgene plasmid #45983 | pOSIP-KH (KanR, HK022) | depositor full sequence | sequence record 64643 | pOSIP-KH (KanR, HK022) sequence 6299 bps
GAATTCGAGCTCGGTACCCGGGGATCCTCTAGAGGGCTTACTAAAAGCCAGATAACAGTATGCGTATTTG
CGCGCTGATTTTTGCGGTATAAGAATATATACTGATATGTATACCCGAAGTATGTCAAAAAGAGGTATGC
TATGCAGTTTAAGGTTTACACCTATAAAAGAGAGAGCCGTTATCGTCTGTTTGTGGATGTACAGAGTGAT
ATTATTGACACGCCCGGGCGACGGATGGTGATCCCCCTGGCCAGTGCACGTCTGCTGTCAGATAAAGTCT
CCCGTGAACTTTACCCGGTGGTGCATATCGGGGATGAAAGCTGGCGCATGATGACCACCGATATGGCCAG
TGTGCCGGTCTCCGTTATCGGGGAAGAAGTGGCTGATCTCAGCCACCGCGAAAATGACATCAAAAACGCC
ATTAACCTGATGTTCTGGGGAATATAATAACCCGTAGAAAAGATCAAAAGATCTTCTTGAGATCCTTTTT
TTCTGCGCGTAATCTGCTACTTGCAAACAAAAAAACCACCGCTACCAGCGGTGGTTTGTTTGCCGGATCA
AGAGCTACCAACTCTTTTTCCGAAGGTAACTGGCTTTAGCAGAGCGCAGATACCAAATACTGTCCTTCTA
GTGTAGCCGTAGTTAGGCCACCACTTCAAGAACTCTGTAGCACCGCCTACATACCTCGCTCTGCTAATCC
TGTTACCAGTGGCTGCTGCCAGTGGCGATAAGTCGTGTCTTACCGGGTTGGACTCAAGACGATAGTTACC
GGATAAGGCGCAGCGGTCGGGCTGAACGGGGGGTTCGTGCACACAGCCCAGCTTGGAGCGAACGACCTAC
ACCGAACTGAGATACCTACAGCGTGAGCTATGAGAAAGCGCCACGCTTCCCGAAGGGAGAAAGGCGGACA
GGTATCCGGTAAGCGGCAGGGTCGGAACAGGAGAGCGCACGAGGGAGCTTCCAGGGGGAAACGCCTGGTA
TCTTTATAGTCCTGTCGGGTTTCGCCACCTCTGACTTGAGCGTCGATTTTTGTGATGCTCGTCAGGGGGG
CGGAGCCTATGGAAAAACGCCAGCAACGCGGCCTTTTTACGGTTCCTGGCCTTTTGCTGGCCTTTTGCTC
ACATTACTAGTAGCGGCCGCTGCAGGCATGCCTCGAGATGCATGGCGCCTAACCTAAACTGACAGGCATC
AAATTAAGCAGAAGGCCATCCTGACGGATGGCCTTTTTGCGTTTCGAACAATTGAAAAAACCTCGCGCCT
TACCTGTTGAGTAATAGTCAAAAGCCTCCGGTCGGAGGCTTTTGACTTTCTGCTTACTGAATTTCGGTGG
TGCCGTTAATTAACCGGTGGGCCCTCATGATAATAATGGTTTCTTAGACGTCCGAAGTTCCTATTCTCTA
GAAAGTATAGGAACTTCCCTAGGTCAGCCAAACGTCTCTTCAGGCCACTGACTAGCGATAACTTTCCCCA
CAACGGAACAACTCTCATTGCATGGGATCATTGGGTACTGTGGGTTTAGTGGTTGTAAAAACACCTGACC
GCTATCCCTGATCAGTTTCTTGAAGGTAAACTCATCACCCCCAAGTCTGGCTATGCAGAAATCACCTGGC
TCAACAGCCTGCTCAGGGTCAACGAGAATTAACATTCCGTCAGGAAAGCTTGGCTTGGAGCCTGTTGGTG
CGGTCATGGAATTACCTTCAACCTCAAGCCAGAATGCAGAATCACTGGCTTTTTTGGTTGTGCTTACCCA
TCTCTCCGCATCACCTTTGGTAAAGGTTCTAAGCTTAGGTGAGAACATCCCTGCCTGAACATGAGAAAAA
ACAGGGTACTCATACTCACTTCTAAGTGACGGCTGCATACTAACCGCTTCATACATCTCGTAGATTTCTC
TGGCGATTGAAGGGCTAAATTCTTCAACGCTAACTTTGAGAATTTTTGTAAGCAATGCGGCGTTATAAGC
ATTTAATGCATTGATGCCATTAAATAAAGCACCAACGCCTGACTGCCCCATCCCCATCTTGTCTGCGACA
GATTCCTGGGATAAGCCAAGTTCATTTTTCTTTTTTTCATAAATTGCTTTAAGGCGACGTGCGTCCTCAA
GCTGCTCTTGTGTTAATGGTTTCTTTTTTGTGCTCATACGTTAAATCTATCACCGCAAGGGATAAATATC
TAACACCGTGCGTGTTGACTATTTTACCTCTGGCGGTGATAATGGTTGCATGTACTAAGGAGGTTGTATA
CGCGTGTAGCCTTTTGAAGAGGATCAGAAATGGGAAGAAGGCGAAGTCATGAGCGCCGGGATTTACCCCC
TAACCTTTATATAAGAAACAATGGATATTACTGCTACAGGGACCCAAGGACGGGTAAAGAGTTTGGATTA
GGCCGAGACAGGCGAATCGCAATCACTGAAGCTATACAGGCCAACATTGAGTTGCTATCCGGGAACAGGC
GTGAGTCACTGATAGACAGAATTAAAGGCGCTGACGCAATCACTCTTCATGCGTGGCTTGACCGATATGA
AACAATCCTCAGCGAGAGGGGTATCAGGCCGAAAACTCTACTCGACTACGCCAGCAAAATCAGAGCAATC
CGAAGAAAATTGCCGGACAAACCGCTCGCTGACATATCAACGAAAGAGGTGGCAGCAATGCTAAACACCT
ACGTAGCAGAAGGCAAATCGGCTTCCGCAAAATTGATCAGGTCAACCCTTGTTGACGTTTTTCGTGAGGC
AATAGCCGAGGGGCATGTGGCTACGAATCCGGTAACAGCAACCCGCACAGCAAAATCAGAAGTAAGGCGT
TCAAGACTGACAGCTAATGAATATGTCGCGATATACCATGCAGCCGAACCGCTCCCAATCTGGCTGAGAC
TGGCAATGGATTTGGCTGTCGTTACAGGGCAGAGAGTAGGCGATTTGTGCAGAATGAAATGGTCAGACAT
AAACGACAACCATCTTCACATTGAACAGAGTAAAACAGGGGCTAAACTCGCCATTCCACTAACGCTAACG
ATTGACGCGCTCAATATCTCATTGGCTGATACACTACAGCAATGCAGGGAGGCCAGCAGCAGTGAAACTA
TAATCGCATCAAAGCATCACGATCCGCTTTCCCCGAAAACAGTATCAAAGTATTTTACAAAGGCGAGAAA
TGCATCTGGACTCTCATTTGATGGAAACCCGCCAACATTCCATGAACTGCGTAGCCTGTCAGCGAGGCTA
TACCGGAACCAGATTGGCGATAAGTTTGCTCAACGTCTTCTCGGGCATAAATCAGATTCAATGGCGGCGC
GGTATAGGGACAGCCGTGGACGGGAATGGGACAAAATTGAAATCGACAAATGATTTTATTTTGACTAATA
ATGACCTACTTACCATGGGTATGGACAGTTTTCCCTTTGATATGTAACGCACGTTGTGTCTCAAAATCTC
TGATGTTACATTGCACAAGATAAAAATATATCATCATGAACAATAAAACTGTCTGCTTACATAAACAGTA
ATACAAGGGGTGTTATGAGCCATATTCAACGGGAAACGTCTTGCTCCCGTCCGCGCTTAAACTCCAACAT
GGACGCTGATTTATATGGGTATAAATGGGCTCGCGATAATGTCGGGCAATCAGGTGCGACAATCTATCGC
TTGTATGGGAAGCCCGATGCGCCAGAGTTGTTTCTGAAACATGGCAAAGGTAGCGTTGCCAATGATGTTA
CAGATGAGATGGTCCGTCTCAACTGGCTGACGGAGTTTATGCCTCTCCCGACCATCAAGCATTTTATCCG
TACTCCTGATGATGCGTGGTTACTCACCACCGCGATTCCTGGGAAAACAGCCTTCCAGGTATTAGAAGAA
TATCCTGATTCAGGTGAAAATATTGTTGATGCGCTGGCCGTGTTCCTGCGCCGGTTACATTCGATTCCTG
TTTGTAATTGTCCTTTTAACAGCGATCGTGTATTTCGTCTTGCTCAGGCGCAATCACGCATGAATAACGG
TTTGGTTGATGCGAGTGATTTTGATGACGAGCGTAATGGCTGGCCTGTTGAACAAGTCTGGAAAGAAATG
CACAAGCTCTTGCCATTCTCACCGGATTCAGTCGTCACTCATGGTGATTTCTCACTTGATAACCTTATTT
TTGACGAGGGGAAATTAATAGGTTGTATTGATGTTGGACGGGTCGGAATCGCAGACCGTTACCAGGACCT
TGCCATTCTTTGGAACTGCCTCGGTGAGTTTTCTCCTTCATTACAGAAACGGCTTTTTCAAAAATATGGT
ATTGATAATCCTGATATGAATAAATTGCAGTTTCATTTGATGCTCGATGAGTTTTTCTAATAATACTAGC
AGAAATCATCCTTAGCGAAAGCTAAGGATTTTTTTTATCTGATTACCGCCTTTGAGTGAGCGTCGACCTA
GTGCGGCCGCAAGATCCGGCCACGATGCGTCCGGCGTAGAGGATCTGAAGATCAGCAGTTCAACCTGTTG
ATAGTACGTACTAAGCTCTCATGTTTCACGTACTAAGCTCTCATGTTTAACGTACTAAGCTCTCATGTTT
AACGAACTAAACCCTCATGGCTAACGTACTAAGCTCTCATGGCTAACGTACTAAGCTCTCATGTTTCACG
TACTAAGCTCTCATGTTTGAACAATAAAATTAATATAAATCAGCAACTTAAATAGCCTCTAAGGTTTTAA
GTTTTATAAGAAAAAAAAGAATATATAAGGCTTTTAAAGCTTTTAAGGTTTAACGGTTGTGGACAACAAG
CCAGGGATGTAACGCACTGAGAAGCCCTTAGAGCCTCTCAAAGCAATTTTGAGTGACACAGGAACACTTA
ACGGCTGACATGGGAATTAGGAAGTTCCTATTCCGAAGTTCCTATTCTCTAGAAAGTATAGGAACTTCCA
TATGCCATGGGACAAAATTGAAATCGACAAATGATTTTATTTTGACTAATAATGACCTACTTACATTAAT
TTACTGATAATTAAAGAGATTTTAAATATACAACTTATTCACCTAAAGGATGACAAAATAACATTAATCA
CTTAAAAATCATCGCATTACACTAATCTGTGGTTAAATGATAGACTACATAATGCGACAAAACGCAACAT
ATCCAGTCACTATGAATCAACTACTTAGATAGTATTAGTGACCTGAGACAGAGCATTAGCTAGCTTCTTC
GTCTGTTTCTACTGGTATTGGCACAAACCTGATTCCAATTTGAGCAAGGCTATGTGCCATCTCGATACTC
GTTCTTAACTCAACAGAAGATGCTTTGTGCATACAGCCCCTCGTTTATTATTTATCTCCTCAGCCAGCCG
CTGTGCTTTCAGTGGATTTCGGATAACAGAAAGGCCGGGAAATACCCAGCCTCGCTTTGTAACGGAGTAG
AGACGAAAGTGATTGCGCCTACCCGGATATTATCGTGAGGATGCGTCATCGCCATTAATTCACTGATCAG
TGATAGCTGTCAAACATGAGAATTGATCCGGCTGCCTCGCGCGTTTCGGTGATGACGGTGAAAACCTCTG
ACACATGCAGCTCCCGGAGACGGTCACAGCTTGTCTGTAAGCGGATGCCGGGAGCAGACAAGCCCGTCAG
GGCGCGTCAGCGGGTGTTGGCGGGTGTCGGGGCGCAGCCATGACCCAGTCACGTAGCGATAGCGGAGTGT
ATGCTGCACATGACATTAACCTATAAAAATAGGCGTATCACGAGGCCCTTTCGTCTTCAAGAATTAATTC
CCAATTCCCCAGGCATCAAATAAAACGAAAGGCTCAGTCGAAAGACTGGGCCTTTCGTTTTATCTGTTGT
TTGTCGGTGAACGCTCTCCTGAGTAGGACAAATCCGCCGGGAGCGGATTTGAACGTTGCGAAGCAACGGC
CCGGAGGGTGGCGGGCAGGACGCCCGCCATAAACTGCCAGGAATTAATTCCCCAGGCATCAAATAAAACG
AAAGGCTCAGTCGAAAGACTGGGCCTTTCGTTTTATCTGTTGTTTGTCGGTGAACGCTCTCCTGAGTAGG
ACAAATCCGCCGGGAGCGGATTTGAACGTTGCGAAGCAACGGCCCGGAGGGTGGCGGGCAGGACGCCCGC
CATAAACTGCCAGGAATTAATTCCCCAGGCATCAAATAAAACGAAAGGCTCAGTCGAAAGACTGGGCCTT
TCGTTTTATCTGTTGTTTGTCGGTGAACGCTCTCCTGAGTAGGACAAATCCGCCGGGAGCGGATTTGAAC
GTTGCGAAGCAACGGCCCGGAGGGTGGCGGGCAGGACGCCCGCCATAAACTGCCAGGAATTGGGGATCG
Features (pLannotate 1.2.2; 21 found; start..end, strand, type, name):
      1..34      +  misc_feature   MCS (fragment): pUC18/19 multiple cloning site
     35..110     +  intron         PDK intron (fragment): pdk; modified pyruvate orthophosphate dikinase intron from Flaveria trinervia 3.0
    142..444     +  CDS            ccdB: CCDB_ECOLI - Also known as G, letB, letD. Experimental evidence at protein level: Swiss-Prot protein existence level 1. Toxic component of a type II toxin-antitoxin (TA) system, functioning in plasmid maintainence. Responsible for the post- segregational killing (PSK) of plasmid-free cells, also referred to as a plasmid addiction system. Half-life of over 2 hours. Cell killing by CcdB is accompanied by filamentation, defects in chromosome and plasmid segregation, defects in cell division, formation of anucleate cells, decreased DNA synthesis and plasmid loss. Interferes with the activity of DN
    477..1065    +  rep_origin     ori: high-copy-number ColE1/pMB1/pBR322/pUC origin of replication
   1125..1145    +  misc_feature   BioBrick suffix: universal suffix for all parts
   1200..1227    +  terminator     rrnB T2 terminator: transcription terminator T2 from the E. coli rrnB gene
   1276..1307    -  terminator     tonB terminator: bidirectional E. coli tonB-P14 transcription terminator
   1384..1417    +  protein_bind   FRT (minimal): supports FLP-mediated excision but not integration (Turan and Bode, 2011) FLP recombinase from the Saccharomyces cerevisiae 2μ plasmid
   1424..2137    -  CDS            λ repressor (ts): temperature-sensitive variant of the phage λ repressor; cIts; thermosensitivity is conferred by the A67T mutation
   2270..3343    +  CDS            HK022 integrase: integrase from phage HK022; int
   3515..4330    +  CDS            KanR: aminoglycoside phosphotransferase confers resistance to kanamycin in bacteria or G418 (Geneticin®) in eukaryotes
   4342..4382    +  terminator     bacterial terminator (fragment): putative bacterial transcription terminator
   4452..4840    +  rep_origin     R6K γ ori: γ replication origin from E. coli plasmid R6K; requires the R6K initiator protein pi for replication
   4851..4898    +  protein_bind   FRT: FLP-mediated recombination occurs in the 8-bp core sequence TCTAGAAA (Turan and Bode, 2011). FLP recombinase from the Saccharomyces cerevisiae 2μ plasmid
   4928..5154    -  protein_bind   HK022 attP: attP; attachment site of phage HK022 HK022 integrase
   5189..5435    -  terminator     λ tL3 terminator: transcription terminator tL3 from phage λ
   5491..5531    +  CDS            rop (fragment): Rop protein, which maintains plasmids at low copy number; rop
   5633..5672    +  misc_feature   bom (fragment): basis of mobility region from pBR322
   5757..5843    +  terminator     rrnB T1 terminator: Escherichia coli rrnB; transcription terminator T1 from the E. coli rrnB gene
   5940..6026    +  terminator     rrnB T1 terminator: Escherichia coli rrnB; transcription terminator T1 from the E. coli rrnB gene
   6123..6209    +  terminator     rrnB T1 terminator: Escherichia coli rrnB; transcription terminator T1 from the E. coli rrnB gene
