>Addgene plasmid #45983 | pOSIP-KH (KanR, HK022) | addgene full sequence | sequence record 272918 | Addgene NGS Result
GAATTCGAGCTCGGTACCCGGGGATCCTCTAGAGGGCTTACTAAAAGCCAGATAACAGTATGCGTATTTG
CGCGCTGATTTTTGCGGTATAAGAATATATACTGATATGTATACCCGAAGTATGTCAAAAAGAGGTATGC
TATGCAGTTTAAGGTTTACACCTATAAAAGAGAGAGCCGTTATCGTCTGTTTGTGGATGTACAGAGTGAT
ATTATTGACACGCCCGGGCGACGGATGGTGATCCCCCTGGCCAGTGCACGTCTGCTGTCAGATAAAGTCT
CCCGTGAACTTTACCCGGTGGTGCATATCGGGGATGAAAGCTGGCGCATGATGACCACCGATATGGCCAG
TGTGCCGGTCTCCGTTATCGGGGAAGAAGTGGCTGATCTCAGCCACCGCGAAAATGACATCAAAAACGCC
ATTAACCTGATGTTCTGGGGAATATAATAACCCGTAGAAAAGATCAAAAGATCTTCTTGAGATCCTTTTT
TTCTGCGCGTAATCTGCTACTTGCAAACAAAAAAACCACCGCTACCAGCGGTGGTTTGTTTGCCGGATCA
AGAGCTACCAACTCTTTTTCCGAAGGTAACTGGCTTTAGCAGAGCGCAGATACCAAATACTGTCCTTCTA
GTGTAGCCGTAGTTAGGCCACCACTTCAAGAACTCTGTAGCACCGCCTACATACCTCGCTCTGCTAATCC
TGTTACCAGTGGCTGCTGCCAGTGGCGATAAGTCGTGTCTTACCGGGTTGGACTCAAGACGATAGTTACC
GGATAAGGCGCAGCGGTCGGGCTGAACGGGGGGTTCGTGCACACAGCCCAGCTTGGAGCGAACGACCTAC
ACCGAACTGAGATACCTACAGCGTGAGCTATGAGAAAGCGCCACGCTTCCCGAAGGGAGAAAGGCGGACA
GGTATCCGGTAAGCGGCAGGGTCGGAACAGGAGAGCGCACGAGGGAGCTTCCAGGGGGAAACGCCTGGTA
TCTTTATAGTCCTGTCGGGTTTCGCCACCTCTGACTTGAGCGTCGATTTTTGTGATGCTCGTCAGGGGGG
CGGAGCCTATGGAAAAACGCCAGCAACGCGGCCTTTTTACGGTTCCTGGCCTTTTGCTGGCCTTTTGCTC
ACATTACTAGTAGCGGCCGCTGCAGGCATGCCTCGAGATGCATGGCGCCTAACCTAAACTGACAGGCATC
AAATTAAGCAGAAGGCCATCCTGACGGATGGCCTTTTTGCGTTTCGAACAATTGAAAAAACCTCGCGCCT
TACCTGTTGAGTAATAGTCAAAAGCCTCCGGTCGGAGGCTTTTGACTTTCTGCTTACTGAATTTCGGTGG
TGCCGTTAATTAACCGGTGGGCCCTCATGATAATAATGGTTTCTTAGACGTCCGAAGTTCCTATTCTCTA
GAAAGTATAGGAACTTCCCTAGGTCAGCCAAACGTCTCTTCAGGCCACTGACTAGCGATAACTTTCCCCA
CAACGGAACAACTCTCATTGCATGGGATCATTGGGTACTGTGGGTTTAGTGGTTGTAAAAACACCTGACC
GCTATCCCTGATCAGTTTCTTGAAGGTAAACTCATCACCCCCAAGTCTGGCTATGCAGAAATCACCTGGC
TCAACAGCCTGCTCAGGGTCAACGAGAATTAACATTCCGTCAGGAAAGCTTGGCTTGGAGCCTGTTGGTG
CGGTCATGGAATTACCTTCAACCTCAAGCCAGAATGCAGAATCACTGGCTTTTTTGGTTGTGCTTACCCA
TCTCTCCGCATCACCTTTGGTAAAGGTTCTAAGCTTAGGTGAGAACATCCCTGCCTGAACATGAGAAAAA
ACAGGGTACTCATACTCACTTCTAAGTGACGGCTGCATACTAACCGCTTCATACATCTCGTAGATTTCTC
TGGCGATTGAAGGGCTAAATTCTTCAACGCTAACTTTGAGAATTTTTGTAAGCAATGCGGCGTTATAAGC
ATTTAATGCATTGATGCCATTAAATAAAGCACCAACGCCTGACTGCCCCATCCCCATCTTGTCTGCGACA
GATTCCTGGGATAAGCCAAGTTCATTTTTCTTTTTTTCATAAATTGCTTTAAGGCGACGTGCGTCCTCAA
GCTGCTCTTGTGTTAATGGTTTCTTTTTTGTGCTCATACGTTAAATCTATCACCGCAAGGGATAAATATC
TAACACCGTGCGTGTTGACTATTTTACCTCTGGCGGTGATAATGGTTGCATGTACTAAGGAGGTTGTATA
CGCGTGTAGCCTTTTGAAGAGGATCAGAAATGGGAAGAAGGCGAAGTCATGAGCGCCGGGATTTACCCCC
TAACCTTTATATAAGAAACAATGGATATTACTGCTACAGGGACCCAAGGACGGGTAAAGAGTTTGGATTA
GGCCGAGACAGGCGAATCGCAATCACTGAAGCTATACAGGCCAACATTGAGTTGCTATCCGGGAACAGGC
GTGAGTCACTGATAGACAGAATTAAAGGCGCTGACGCAATCACTCTTCATGCGTGGCTTGACCGATATGA
AACAATCCTCAGCGAGAGGGGTATCAGGCCGAAAACTCTACTCGACTACGCCAGCAAAATCAGAGCAATC
CGAAGAAAATTGCCGGACAAACCGCTCGCTGACATATCAACGAAAGAGGTGGCAGCAATGCTAAACACCT
ACGTAGCAGAAGGCAAATCGGCTTCCGCAAAATTGATCAGGTCAACCCTTGTTGACGTTTTTCGTGAGGC
AATAGCCGAGGGGCATGTGGCTACGAATCCGGTAACAGCAACCCGCACAGCAAAATCAGAAGTAAGGCGT
TCAAGACTGACAGCTAATGAATATGTCGCGATATACCATGCAGCCGAACCGCTCCCAATCTGGCTGAGAC
TGGCAATGGATTTGGCTGTCGTTACAGGGCAGAGAGTAGGCGATTTGTGCAGAATGAAATGGTCAGACAT
AAACGACAACCATCTTCACATTGAACAGAGTAAAACAGGGGCTAAACTCGCCATTCCACTAACGCTAACG
ATTGACGCGCTCAATATCTCATTGGCTGATACACTACAGCAATGCAGGGAGGCCAGCAGCAGTGAAACTA
TAATCGCATCAAAGCATCACGATCCGCTTTCCCCGAAAACAGTATCAAAGTATTTTACAAAGGCGAGAAA
TGCATCTGGACTCTCATTTGATGGAAACCCGCCAACATTCCATGAACTGCGTAGCCTGTCAGCGAGGCTA
TACCGGAACCAGATTGGCGATAAGTTTGCTCAACGTCTTCTCGGGCATAAATCAGATTCAATGGCGGCGC
GGTATAGGGACAGCCGTGGACGGGAATGGGACAAAATTGAAATCGACAAATGATTTTATTTTGACTAATA
ATGACCTACTTACCATGGGTATGGACAGTTTTCCCTTTGATATGTAACGCACGTTGTGTCTCAAAATCTC
TGATGTTACATTGCACAAGATAAAAATATATCATCATGAACAATAAAACTGTCTGCTTACATAAACAGTA
ATACAAGGGGTGTTATGAGCCATATTCAACGGGAAACGTCTTGCTCCCGTCCGCGCTTAAACTCCAACAT
GGACGCTGATTTATATGGGTATAAATGGGCTCGCGATAATGTCGGGCAATCAGGTGCGACAATCTATCGC
TTGTATGGGAAGCCCGATGCGCCAGAGTTGTTTCTGAAACATGGCAAAGGTAGCGTTGCCAATGATGTTA
CAGATGAGATGGTCCGTCTCAACTGGCTGACGGAGTTTATGCCTCTCCCGACCATCAAGCATTTTATCCG
TACTCCTGATGATGCGTGGTTACTCACCACCGCGATTCCTGGGAAAACAGCCTTCCAGGTATTAGAAGAA
TATCCTGATTCAGGTGAAAATATTGTTGATGCGCTGGCCGTGTTCCTGCGCCGGTTACATTCGATTCCTG
TTTGTAATTGTCCTTTTAACAGCGATCGTGTATTTCGTCTTGCTCAGGCGCAATCACGCATGAATAACGG
TTTGGTTGATGCGAGTGATTTTGATGACGAGCGTAATGGCTGGCCTGTTGAACAAGTCTGGAAAGAAATG
CACAAGCTCTTGCCATTCTCACCGGATTCAGTCGTCACTCATGGTGATTTCTCACTTGATAACCTTATTT
TTGACGAGGGGAAATTAATAGGTTGTATTGATGTTGGACGGGTCGGAATCGCAGACCGTTACCAGGACCT
TGCCATTCTTTGGAACTGCCTCGGTGAGTTTTCTCCTTCATTACAGAAACGGCTTTTTCAAAAATATGGT
ATTGATAATCCTGATATGAATAAATTGCAGTTTCATTTGATGCTCGATGAGTTTTTCTAATAATACTAGC
AGAAATCATCCTTAGCGAAAGCTAAGGATTTTTTTTATCTGATTACCGCCTTTGAGTGAGCGTCGACCTA
GTGCGGCCGCAAGATCCGGCCACGATGCGTCCGGCGTAGAGGATCTGAAGATCAGCAGTTCAACCTGTTG
ATAGTACGTACTAAGCTCTCATGTTTCACGTACTAAGCTCTCATGTTTAACGTACTAAGCTCTCATGTTT
AACGAACTAAACCCTCATGGCTAACGTACTAAGCTCTCATGGCTAACGTACTAAGCTCTCATGTTTCACG
TACTAAGCTCTCATGTTTGAACAATAAAATTAATATAAATCAGCAACTTAAATAGCCTCTAAGGTTTTAA
GTTTTATAAGAAAAAAAAGAATATATAAGGCTTTTAAAGCTTTTAAGGTTTAACGGTTGTGGACAACAAG
CCAGGGATGTAACGCACTGAGAAGCCCTTAGAGCCTCTCAAAGCAATTTTGAGTGACACAGGAACACTTA
ACGGCTGACATGGGAATTAGGAAGTTCCTATTCCGAAGTTCCTATTCTCTAGAAAGTATAGGAACTTCCA
TATGCCATGGGACAAAATTGAAATCGACAAATGATTTTATTTTGACTAATAATGACCTACTTACATTAAT
TTACTGATAATTAAAGAGATTTTAAATATACAACTTATTCACCTAAAGGATGACAAAATAACATTAATCA
CTTAAAAATCATCGCATTACACTAATCTGTGGTTAAATGATAGACTACATAATGCGACAAAACGCAACAT
ATCCAGTCACTATGAATCAACTACTTAGATAGTATTAGTGACCTGAGACAGAGCATTAGCTAGCTTCTTC
GTCTGTTTCTACTGGTATTGGCACAAACCTGATTCCAATTTGAGCAAGGCTATGTGCCATCTCGATACTC
GTTCTTAACTCAACAGAAGATGCTTTGTGCATACAGCCCCTCGTTTATTATTTATCTCCTCAGCCAGCCG
CTGTGCTTTCAGTGGATTTCGGATAACAGAAAGGCCGGGAAATACCCAGCCTCGCTTTGTAACGGAGTAG
AGACGAAAGTGATTGCGCCTACCCGGATATTATCGTGAGGATGCGTCATCGCCATTAATTCACTGATCAG
TGATAAGCTGTCAAACATGAGAATTGATCCGGCTGCCTCGCGCGTTTCGGTGATGACGGTGAAAACCTCT
GACACATGCAGCTCCCGGAGACGGTCACAGCTTGTCTGTAAGCGGATGCCGGGAGCAGACAAGCCCGTCA
GGGCGCGTCAGCGGGTGTTGGCGGGTGTCGGGGCGCAGCCATGACCCAGTCACGTAGCGATAGCGGAGTG
TATGCTGCACATGACATTAACCTATAAAAATAGGCGTATCACGAGGCCCTTTCGTCTTCAAGAATTAATT
CCCAATTCCCCAGGCATCAAATAAAACGAAAGGCTCAGTCGAAAGACTGGGCCTTTCGTTTTATCTGTTG
TTTGTCGGTGAACGCTCTCCTGAGTAGGACAAATCCGCCGGGAGCGGATTTGAACGTTGCGAAGCAACGG
CCCGGAGGGTGGCGGGCAGGACGCCCGCCATAAACTGCCAGGAATTAATTCCCCAGGCATCAAATAAAAC
GAAAGGCTCAGTCGAAAGACTGGGCCTTTCGTTTTATCTGTTGTTTGTCGGTGAACGCTCTCCTGAGTAG
GACAAATCCGCCGGGAGCGGATTTGAACGTTGCGAAGCAACGGCCCGGAGGGTGGCGGGCAGGACGCCCG
CCATAAACTGCCAGGAATTAATTCCCCAGGCATCAAATAAAACGAAAGGCTCAGTCGAAAGACTGGGCCT
TTCGTTTTATCTGTTGTTTGTCGGTGAACGCTCTCCTGAGTAGGACAAATCCGCCGGGAGCGGATTTGAA
CGTTGCGAAGCAACGGCCCGGAGGGTGGCGGGCAGGACGCCCGCCATAAACTGCCAGGAATTGGGGATCG
Features (pLannotate 1.2.2; 21 found; start..end, strand, type, name):
      1..34      +  misc_feature   MCS (fragment): pUC18/19 multiple cloning site
     35..110     +  intron         PDK intron (fragment): pdk; modified pyruvate orthophosphate dikinase intron from Flaveria trinervia 3.0
    142..444     +  CDS            ccdB: CCDB_ECOLI - Also known as G, letB, letD. Experimental evidence at protein level: Swiss-Prot protein existence level 1. Toxic component of a type II toxin-antitoxin (TA) system, functioning in plasmid maintainence. Responsible for the post- segregational killing (PSK) of plasmid-free cells, also referred to as a plasmid addiction system. Half-life of over 2 hours. Cell killing by CcdB is accompanied by filamentation, defects in chromosome and plasmid segregation, defects in cell division, formation of anucleate cells, decreased DNA synthesis and plasmid loss. Interferes with the activity of DN
    477..1065    +  rep_origin     ori: high-copy-number ColE1/pMB1/pBR322/pUC origin of replication
   1125..1145    +  misc_feature   BioBrick suffix: universal suffix for all parts
   1200..1227    +  terminator     rrnB T2 terminator: transcription terminator T2 from the E. coli rrnB gene
   1276..1307    -  terminator     tonB terminator: bidirectional E. coli tonB-P14 transcription terminator
   1384..1417    +  protein_bind   FRT (minimal): supports FLP-mediated excision but not integration (Turan and Bode, 2011) FLP recombinase from the Saccharomyces cerevisiae 2μ plasmid
   1424..2137    -  CDS            λ repressor (ts): temperature-sensitive variant of the phage λ repressor; cIts; thermosensitivity is conferred by the A67T mutation
   2270..3343    +  CDS            HK022 integrase: integrase from phage HK022; int
   3515..4330    +  CDS            KanR: aminoglycoside phosphotransferase confers resistance to kanamycin in bacteria or G418 (Geneticin®) in eukaryotes
   4342..4382    +  terminator     bacterial terminator (fragment): putative bacterial transcription terminator
   4452..4840    +  rep_origin     R6K γ ori: γ replication origin from E. coli plasmid R6K; requires the R6K initiator protein pi for replication
   4851..4898    +  protein_bind   FRT: FLP-mediated recombination occurs in the 8-bp core sequence TCTAGAAA (Turan and Bode, 2011). FLP recombinase from the Saccharomyces cerevisiae 2μ plasmid
   4928..5154    -  protein_bind   HK022 attP: attP; attachment site of phage HK022 HK022 integrase
   5189..5435    -  terminator     λ tL3 terminator: transcription terminator tL3 from phage λ
   5492..5532    +  CDS            rop (fragment): Rop protein, which maintains plasmids at low copy number; rop
   5634..5673    +  misc_feature   bom (fragment): basis of mobility region from pBR322
   5758..5844    +  terminator     rrnB T1 terminator: Escherichia coli rrnB; transcription terminator T1 from the E. coli rrnB gene
   5941..6027    +  terminator     rrnB T1 terminator: Escherichia coli rrnB; transcription terminator T1 from the E. coli rrnB gene
   6124..6210    +  terminator     rrnB T1 terminator: Escherichia coli rrnB; transcription terminator T1 from the E. coli rrnB gene
