[The description below was written by a language model from this plasmid's Addgene catalogue record and pLannotate feature annotations shown in this document.]
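Description:
pOSIP-KH (KanR, HK022) is an empty bacterial backbone from the pOSIP "one-step integration plasmid" series, designed so that a DNA fragment can be cloned and inserted into the E. coli chromosome in a single step. It derives in part from earlier conditional-replication, integration and excision plasmids. Selection is by kanamycin (KanR, aminoglycoside phosphotransferase). The catalogue lists a backbone size of 6474 bp, whereas the two sequence records are about 6.3 kb and carry essentially identical annotations.

The cloning region holds a stuffer made up of the ccdB toxin gene and a high-copy ColE1/pUC origin, bordered by a pUC-type MCS fragment and a BioBrick suffix. Because of ccdB, the empty vector must be kept in a CcdB-resistant strain such as DB3.1. Replacing the stuffer with an insert appears intended to remove both the toxin and the pUC origin. That would leave only the R6K γ origin, which needs the pi protein, so the plasmid could not replicate in ordinary hosts and kanamycin resistance would depend on integration.

Integration is driven by the HK022 integrase acting on the HK022 attP site. A divergently oriented temperature-sensitive λ repressor lies next to the integrase gene, and the record notes growth at 30°C to keep integrase expression repressed. Two FRT sites flank the repressor, integrase, KanR and R6K γ origin, so FLP recombinase can remove this module after integration and leave the cargo with attP-derived sequence. Multiple terminators (rrnB T1 repeats, rrnB T2, tonB, λ tL3) insulate the cloning site from surrounding transcription. No promoter is annotated for the insert position. The short PDK intron, rop and bom hits are probably annotation fragments without functional significance.
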