Addgene plasmid #45983: pOSIP-KH (KanR, HK022)
Purpose: (Empty Backbone)
Depositing lab: Drew Endy & Keith Shearwin. Depositing organization: Stanford University. Publication: One-step cloning and chromosomal integration of DNA. St-Pierre F, Cui L, Priest DG, Endy D, Dodd IB, Shearwin KE. ACS Synth Biol. 2013 Sep 20;2(9):537-41. doi: 10.1021/sb400021j. Epub 2013 May 20. PubMed 24050148.
Backbone
  Vector backbone: pOSIP
  Backbone size (bp): 6474
  Vector type: Bacterial Expression, Synthetic Biology
Growth in bacteria
  Bacterial resistance: Kanamycin, 50 μg/mL
  Growth temperature: 30°C
  Growth strain: DB3.1
  Growth instructions: Contains ccdB, so must be grown in a strain resistant to this product (e.g. DB3.1). Growth a 30C to repress expression of the integrase.
  Copy number: High Copy
Gene/Insert
  Sequencing primers: 5′ TAAACTGCCAGGAATTGGGGATC; 3′ GAAACGCAAAAAGGCCATCCGTC
Resource information
  A portion of this plasmid was derived from a plasmid made by: Plasmid was in part derived from: Haldimann, A. & Wanner, B. L. Conditional-replication, integration, excision, and retrieval plasmid-host systems for gene structure-function studies of bacteria. J. Bacteriol. 183, 6384–6393 (2001).
Terms and licenses: Academic/Nonprofit Terms; Industry Terms: Not Available to Industry
Depositor comments: Reference: St-Pierre F, Cui L et al., "One-step cloning and chromosomal integration of DNA", ACS Synthetic Biology, http://pubs.acs.org/doi/abs/10.1021/sb400021j
How to cite: pOSIP-KH (KanR, HK022) was a gift from Drew Endy & Keith Shearwin (Addgene plasmid # 45983 ; http://n2t.net/addgene:45983 ; RRID:Addgene_45983)
