>Addgene plasmid #45983 | pOSIP-KH (KanR, HK022) | addgene partial sequence | sequence record 66127 | Kan-R 5'-ATCGCGAGCCCATTTATACC-3'
CGTCCATGTTGGAGTTTAAGCGCGGACGGGAGCAAGACGTTTCCCGTTGAATATGGCTCATAACACCCCT
TGTATTACTGTTTATGTAAGCAGACAGTTTTATTGTTCATGATGATATATTTTTATCTTGTGCAATGTAA
CATCAGAGATTTTGAGACACAACGTGCGTTACATATCAAAGGGAAAACTGTCCATACCCATGGTAAGTAG
GTCATTATTAGTCAAAATAAAATCATTTGTCGATTTCAATTTTGTCCCATTCCCGTCCACGGCTGTCCCT
ATACCGCGCCGCCATTGAATCTGATTTATGCCCGAGAAGACGTTGAGCAAACTTATCGCCAATCTGGTTC
CGGTATAGCCTCGCTGACAGGCTACGCAGTTCATGGAATGTTGGCGGGTTTCCATCAAATGAGAGTCCAG
ATGCATTTCTCGCCTTTGTAAAATACTTTGATACTGTTTTCGGGGAAAGCGGATCGTGATGCTTTGATGC
GATTATAGTTTCACTGCTGCTGGCCTCCCTGCATTGCTGTAGTGTATCAGCCAATGAGATATTGAGCGCG
TCAATCGTTAGCGTTAGTGGAATGGCGAGTTTAGCCCCTGTTTTACTCTGTTCAATGTGAAGATGGTTGT
CGTTTATGTCTGACCATTTCATTCTGCACAAATCGCCTACTCTCTGCCCTGTAACGACAGCCAAATCCAT
TGCCAGTCTCAGCCAGATTGGGAGCGGTTCGGCTGCATGGTATATCGCGACATATTCATTAGCTGTCAGT
CTTGAACGCCTTACTTCTGATTTTGCTGTGCGGGTTGCTGTTACCGGATTCGTAGCCACATGCCCCTCGG
CTATTGCCTCACGAAAAACGTCAACAAGGGTTGACCTGATCAATTTTGCGGAAGCCGATTTGCCTTCTGC
TACGTAGGTGTTTAGCATTGCTGCCACCTCTTTCGTTGATATGTCAGCGAGCGGTTTGT
