>Addgene plasmid #45983 | pOSIP-KH (KanR, HK022) | addgene partial sequence | sequence record 66129 | ccdb-rev 5'-ATATGCACCACCGGGTAAAG-3'
TCTGACAGCAGACGTGCACTGGCCAGGGGGATCACCATCCGTCGCCCGGGCGTGTCAATAATATCACTCT
GTACATCCACAAACAGACGATAACGGCTCTCTCTTTTATAGGTGTAAACCTTAAACTGCATAGCATACCT
CTTTTTGACATACTTCGGGTATACATATCAGTATATATTCTTATACCGCAAAAATCAGCGCGCAAATACG
CATACTGTTATCTGGCTTTTAGTAAGCCCTCTAGAGGATCCCCGGGTACCGAGCTCGAATTCCGATCCCC
AATTCCTGGCAGTTTATGGCGGGCGTCCTGCCCGCCACCCTCCGGGCCGTTGCTTCGCAACGTTCAAATC
CGCTCCCGGCGGATTTGTCCTACTCAGGAGAGCGTTCACCGACAAACAACAGATAAAACGAAAGGCCCAG
TCTTTCGACTGAGCCTTTCGTTTTATTTGATGCCTGGGGAATTAATTCCTGGCAGTTTATGGCGGGCGTC
CTGCCCGCCACCCTCCGGGCCGTTGCTTCGCAACGTTCAAATCCGCTCCCGGCGGATTTGTCCTACTCAG
GAGAGCGTTCACCGACAAACAACAGATAAAACGAAAGGCCCAGTCTTTCGACTGAGCCTTTCGTTTTATT
TGATGCCTGGGGAATTAATTCCTGG
