>Addgene plasmid #45983 | pOSIP-KH (KanR, HK022) | addgene partial sequence | sequence record 66477 | pBR322ori-F 5'-GGGAAACGCCTGGTATCTTT-3'
GCCACCTCTGACTTGAGCGTCGATTTTTGTGATGCTCGTCAGGGGGGCGGAGCCTATGGAAAAACGCCAG
CAACGCGGCCTTTTTACGGTTCCTGGCCTTTTGCTGGCCTTTTGCTCACATTACTAGTAGCGGCCGCTGC
AGGCATGCCTCGAGATGCATGGCGCCTAACCTAAACTGACAGGCATCAAATTAAGCAGAAGGCCATCCTG
ACGGATGGCCTTTTTGCGTTTCGAACAATTGAAAAAACCTCGCGCCTTACCTGTTGAGTAATAGTCAAAA
GCCTCCGGTCGGAGGCTTTTGACTTTCTGCTTACTGAATTTCGGTGGTGCCGTTAATTAACCGGTGGGCC
CTCATGATAATAATGGTTTCTTAGACGTCCGAAGTTCCTATTCTCTAGAAAGTATAGGAACTTCCCTAGG
TCAGCCAAACGTCTCTTCAGGCCACTGACTAGCGATAACTTTCCCCACAACGGAACAACTCTCATTGCAT
GGGATCATTGGGTACTGTGGGTTTAGTGGTTGTAAAAACACCTGACCGCTATCCCTGATCAGTTTCTTGA
AGGTAAACTCATCACCCCCAAGTCTGGCTATGCAGAAATCACCTGGCTCAACAGCCTGCTCAGGGTCAAC
GAGAATTAACATTCCGTCAGGAAAGCTTGGCTTGGAGCCTGTTGGTGCGGTCATGGAATTACCTTCAACC
TCAAGCCAGAATGCAGAATCACTGGCTTTTTTGGTTGTGCTTACCCATCTCTCCGCATCACCTTTGGTAA
AGGTTCTAAGCTTA
